>Addgene plasmid #206116 | An HA CAAX pMT2 | addgene full sequence | sequence record 415695 | Addgene NGS Result
AACCCGACAGGACTATAAAGATACCAGGCGTTTCCCCCTGGAAGCTCCCTCGTGCGCTCTCCTGTTCCGA
CCCTGCCGCTTACCGGATACCTGTCCGCCTTTCTCCCTTCGGGAAGCGTGGCGCTTTCTCATAGCTCACG
CTGTAGGTATCTCAGTTCGGTGTAGGTCGTTCGCTCCAAGCTGGGCTGTGTGCACGAACCCCCCGTTCAG
CCCGACCGCTGCGCCTTATCCGGTAACTATCGTCTTGAGTCCAACCCGGTAAGACACGACTTATCGCCAC
TGGCAGCAGCCACTGGTAACAGGATTAGCAGAGCGAGGTATGTAGGCGGTGCTACAGAGTTCTTGAAGTG
GTGGCCTAACTACGGCTACACTAGAAGAACAGTATTTGGTATCTGCGCTCTGCTGAAGCCAGTTACCTTC
GGAAAAAGAGTTGGTAGCTCTTGATCCGGCAAACAAACCACCGCTGGTAGCGGTGGTTTTTTTGTTTGCA
AGCAGCAGATTACGCGCAGAAAAAAAGGATCTCAAGAAGATCCTTTGATCTTTTCTACGGGGTCTGACGC
TCAGTGGAACGAAAACTCACGTTAAGGGATTTTGGTCATGAGATTATCAAAAAGGATCTTCACCTAGATC
CTTTTAAATTAAAAATGAAGTTTTAAATCAATCTAAAGTATATATGAGTAAACTTGGTCTGACAGTTACC
AATGCTTAATCAGTGAGGCACCTATCTCAGCGATCTGTCTATTTCGTTCATCCATAGTTGCCTGACTCCC
CGTCGTGTAGATAACTACGATACGGGAGGGCTTACCATCTGGCCCCAGTGCTGCAATGATACCGCGAGAC
CCACGCTCACCGGCTCCAGATTTATCAGCAATAAACCAGCCAGCCGGAAGGGCCGAGCGCAGAAGTGGTC
CTGCAACTTTATCCGCCTCCATCCAGTCTATTAATTGTTGCCGGGAAGCTAGAGTAAGTAGTTCGCCAGT
TAATAGTTTGCGCAACGTTGTTGCCATTGCTACAGGCATCGTGGTGTCACGCTCGTCGTTTGGTATGGCT
TCATTCAGCTCCGGTTCCCAACGATCAAGGCGAGTTACATGATCCCCCATGTTGTGCAAAAAAGCGGTTA
GCTCCTTCGGTCCTCCGATCGTTGTCAGAAGTAAGTTGGCCGCAGTGTTATCACTCATGGTTATGGCAGC
ACTGCATAATTCTCTTACTGTCATGCCATCCGTAAGATGCTTTTCTGTGACTGGTGAGTACTCAACCAAG
TCATTCTGAGAATAGTGTATGCGGCGACCGAGTTGCTCTTGCCCGGCGTCAATACGGGATAATACCGCGC
CACATAGCAGAACTTTAAAAGTGCTCATCATTGGAAAACGTTCTTCGGGGCGAAAACTCTCAAGGATCTT
ACCGCTGTTGAGATCCAGTTCGATGTAACCCACTCGTGCACCCAACTGATCTTCAGCATCTTTTACTTTC
ACCAGCGTTTCTGGGTGAGCAAAAACAGGAAGGCAAAATGCCGCAAAAAAGGGAATAAGGGCGACACGGA
AATGTTGAATACTCATACTCTTCCTTTTTCAATATTATTGAAGCATTTATCAGGGTTATTGTCTCATGAG
CGGATACATATTTGAATGTATTTAGAAAAATAAACAAATAGGGGTTCCGCGCACATTTCCCCGAAAAGTG
CCACCTGACGTCTAAGAAACCATTATTATCATGACATTAACCTATAAAAATAGGCGTATCACGAGGCCCT
TTCGTCTCGCGCGTTTCGGTGATGACGGTGAAAACCTCTGACACATGCAGCTCCCGGAGACGGTCACAGC
TTGTCTGTAAGCGGATGCCGGGAGCAGACAAGCCCGTCAGGGCGCGTCAGCGGGTGTTGGCGGGTGTCGG
GGCTGGCTTAACTATGCGGCATCAGAGCAGATTGTACTGAGAGTGCACCATATGCGGTGTGAAATACCGC
ACAGATGCGTAAGGAGAAAATACCGCATCAGGCGCCATTCGCCATTCAGGCTGCGCAACTGTTGGGAAGG
GCGATCGGTGCGGGCCTCTTCGCTATTACGCCAGCTGGCGAAAGGGGGATGTGCTGCAAGGCGATTAAGT
TGGGTAACGCCAGGGTTTTCCCAGTCACGACGTTGTAAAACGACGGCCAGTGCCAAGCTTTTTGCAAAAG
CCTAGGCCTCCAAAAAAGCCTCCTCACTACTTCTGGAATAGCTCAGAGGCCGAGGCGGCCTCGGCCTCTG
CATAAATAAAAAAAATTAGTCAGCCATGGGGCGGAGAATGGGCGGAACTGGGCGGAGTTAGGGGCGGGAT
GGGCGGAGTTAGGGGCGGGACTATGGTTGCTGACTAATTGAGATGCATGCTTTGCATACTTCTGCCTGCT
GGGGAGCCTGGGGACTTTCCACACCTGGTTGCTGACTAATTGAGATGCATGCTTTGCATACTTCTGCCTG
CTGGGGAGCCTGGGGACTTTCCACACCCTAACTGACACACATTCCACAGGATCCGGTCGCGCGAATTTCG
AGCGGTGTTCCGCGGTCCTCCTCGTATAGAAACTCGGACCACTCTGAGACGAAGGCTCGCGTCCAGGCCA
GCACGAAGGAGGCTAAGTGGGAGGGGTAGCGGTCGTTGTCCACTAGGGGGTCCACTCGCTCCAGGGTGTG
AAGACACATGTCGCCCTCTTCGGCATCAAGGAAGGTGATTGGTTTATAGGTGTAGGCCACGTGACCGGGT
GTTCCTGAAGGGGGGCTATAAAAGGGGGTGGGGGCGCGTTCGTCCTCACTCTCTTCCGCATCGCTGTCTG
CGAGGGCCAGCTGTTGGGCTCGCGGTTGAGGACAAACTCTTCGCGGTCTTTCCAGTACTCTTGGATCGGA
AACCCGTCGGCCTCCGAACGGTACTCCGCCACCGAGGGACCTGAGCGAGTCCGCATCGACCGGATCGGAA
AACCTCTCGACTGTTGGGGTGAGTACTCCCTCTCAAAAGCGGGCATGACTTCTGCGCTAAGATTGTCAGT
TTCCAAAAACGAGGAGGATTTGATATTCACCTGGCCCGCGGTGATGCCTTTGAGGGTGGCCGCGTCCATC
TGGTCAGAAAAGACAATCTTTTTGTTGTCAAGCTTGAGGTGTGGCAGGCTTGAGATCTGGCCATACACTT
GAGTGACAATGACATCCACTTTGCCTTTCTCTCCACAGGTGTCCACTCCCAGGTCCAACTGCAGGCGAGC
CTGAATTGCGGCCGCACTAGTATGGCCCGCTTTGGAGACGAGATGCCGGGCCGCTACGGCGCAGGCGGAG
GAGGCTCAGGGCCGGCCGCCGGGGTGGTCGTGGGCGCCGCGGGCGGCCGAGGAGCCGGGGGCAGCCGGCA
GGGCGGGCAGCCCGGAGCGCAGAGGATGTACAAGCAGTCGATGGCGCAGAGAGCGCGGACCATGGCCCTC
TACAACCCCATCCCTGTCCGCCAGAACTGCCTCACGGTCAACCGCTCCCTGTTCCTCTTCAGTGAAGACA
ACGTGGTGAGAAAATACGCCAAAAAGATCACGGAATGGCCTCGAGTCTACCCTTACGACGTCCCTGACTA
CGCCGTTCGAGGCTGCATGAGCTGCAAGTGTGTGCTCTCCTGAATTCCGGGGGGGGACAGCTCAGGGCTG
CGATTTCGCGCCAAACTTGACGGCAATCCTAGCGTGAAGGCTGGTAGGATTTTATCCCCGCTGCCATCAT
GGTTCGACCATTGAACTGCATCGTCGCCGTGTCCCAAAATATGGGGATTGGCAAGAACGGAGACCTACCC
TGGCCTCCGCTCAGGAACGAGTTCAAGTACTTCCAAAGAATGACCACAACCTCTTCAGTGGAAGGTAAAC
AGAATCTGGTGATTATGGGTAGGAAAACCTGGTTCTCCATTCCTGAGAAGAATCGACCTTTAAAGGACAG
AATTAATATAGTTCTCAGTAGAGAACTCAAAGAACCACCACGAGGAGCTCATTTTCTTGCCAAAAGTTTG
GATGATGCCTTAAGACTTATTGAACAACCGGAATTGGCAAGTAAAGTAGACATGGTTTGGATAGTCGGAG
GCAGTTCTGTTTACCAGGAAGCCATGAATCAACCAGGCCACCTCAGACTCTTTGTGACAAGGATCATGCA
GGAATTTGAAAGTGACACGTTTTTCCCAGAAATTGATTTGGGGAAATATAAACTTCTCCCAGAATACCCA
GGCGTCCTCTCTGAGGTCCAGGAGGAAAAAGGCATCAAGTATAAGTTTGAAGTCTACGAGAAGAAAGACT
AACAGGAAGATGCTTTCAAGTTCTCTGCTCCCCTCCTAAAGCTATGCATTTTTATAAGACCATGGGACTT
TTGCTGGCTTTAGATCATAATCAGCCATACCACATTTGTAGAGGTTTTACTTGCTTTAAAAAACCTCCCA
CACCTCCCCCTGAACCTGAAACATAAAATGAATGCAATTGTTGTTGTTAACTTGTTTATTGCAGCTTATA
ATGGTTACAAATAAAGCAATAGCATCACAAATTTCACAAATAAAGCATTTTTTTCACTGCATTCTAGTTG
TGGTTTGTCCAAACTCATCAATGTATCTTATCATGTCTGGATCCCCGGCCAACGGTCTGGTGACCCGGCT
GCGAGAGCTCGGTGTACCTGAGACGCGAGTAAGCCCTTGAGTCAAAGACGTAGTCGTTGCAAGTCCGCAC
CAGGTACTGATATCCCACCAAAAAGTGCGGCGGCGGCTGGCGGTAGAGGGGCCAGCGTAGGGTGGCCGGG
GCTCCGGGGGCGAGGTCTTCCAACATAAGGCGATGATATCCGTAGATGTACCTGGACATCCAGGTGATGC
CGGCGGCGGTGGTGGAGGCGCGCGGAAAGTCGCGGACGCGGTTCCAGATGTTGCGCAGCGGCAAAAAGTG
CTCCATGGTCGGGACGCTCTGGCCGGTGAGGCGTGCGCAGTCGTTGACGCTCTAGACCGTGCAAAAGGAG
AGCCTGTAAGCGGGCACTCTTCCGTGGTCTGGTGGATAAATTCGCAAGGGTATCATGGCGGACGACCGGG
GTTCGAACCCCGGATCCGGCCGTCCGCCGTGATCCATGCGGTTACCGCCCGCGTGTCGAACCCAGGTGTG
CGACGTCAGACAACGGGGGAGCGCTCCTTTTGGCTTCCTTCCAGGCGCGGCGGCTGCTGCGCTAGCTTTT
TTGGCGAGCTCGAATTAATTCTGCATTAATGAATCGGCCAACGCGCGGGGAGAGGCGGTTTGCGTATTGG
GCGCTCTTCCGCTTCCTCGCTCACTGACTCGCTGCGCTCGGTCGTTCGGCTGCGGCGAGCGGTATCAGCT
CACTCAAAGGCGGTAATACGGTTATCCACAGAATCAGGGGATAACGCAGGAAAGAACATGTGAGCAAAAG
GCCAGCAAAAGGCCAGGAACCGTAAAAAGGCCGCGTTGCTGGCGTTTTTCCATAGGCTCCGCCCCCCTGA
CGAGCATCACAAAAATCGACGCTCAAGTCAGAGGTGGCGA
Features (pLannotate 1.2.2; 17 found; start..end, strand, type, name):
    696..1556    -  CDS            AmpR: β-lactamase; bla; confers resistance to ampicillin, carbenicillin, and related antibiotics
   1557..1661    -  promoter       AmpR promoter: bla
   1756..1791    +  CDS            rop (fragment): Rop protein, which maintains plasmids at low copy number; rop
   1893..1992    +  misc_feature   bom (fragment): basis of mobility region from pBR322
   1998..2152    -  CDS            lacZα (fragment): LacZα fragment of β-galactosidase; lacZ fragment
   2161..2490    -  promoter       SV40 promoter: SV40 enhancer and early promoter
   2511..2942    -  CDS            POL (fragment): DPOL_ADE05 - Experimental evidence at protein level: Swiss-Prot protein existence level 1. Eukaryotic-type DNA polymerase involved in viral genomic replication. DNA synthesis is protein primed, and acts in a strand displacement replication. Assembles in complex with viral pTP, DBP, host NFIA and host POU2F1/OCT1 on viral origin of replication. The polymerase covalently transfers dCMP onto pTP, thereby initiating complementary strand synthesis. From Human adenovirus C serotype 5 (HAdV-5) (Human adenovirus 5).
   2959..3188    +  intron         chimeric intron: chimera between introns from adenovirus and immunoglobulin heavy chain genes
   3242..3541    +  CDS            Cacna1a (fragment): CAC1A_RAT - Also known as Cach4, Cacn3, Cacnl1a4. Experimental evidence at protein level: Swiss-Prot protein existence level 1. Voltage-sensitive calcium channels (VSCC) mediate the entry of calcium ions into excitable cells and are also involved in a variety of calcium-dependent processes, including muscle contraction, hormone or neurotransmitter release, gene expression, cell motility, cell division and cell death. The isoform alpha-1A gives rise to P and/or Q- type calcium currents. P/Q-type calcium channels belong to the 'high- voltage activated' (HVA) group and are specifically blocked by
   3581..3613    +  CDS            H-Ras (fragment): human small GTPase proto-oncoprotein
   3709..4272    +  CDS            DHFR: mouse dihydrofolate reductase; Mus musculus Dhfr
   4353..4436    +  CDS            large T antigen (fragment): large T antigen from SV40 (simian virus 40)
   4459..4593    +  polyA_signal   SV40 poly(A) signal: SV40 polyadenylation signal
   4601..4951    -  CDS            PTP (fragment): TERM_ADE02 - Experimental evidence at protein level: Swiss-Prot protein existence level 1. Protein covalently bound to the viral DNA that acts as a primer for viral genomic replication by DNA strand displacement. Assembles on the viral origin of replication in an initiation complex with viral polymerase, DBP, host NFIA and host POU2F1/OCT1. During initiation, the polymerase covalently couples the first dCTP with Ser- 580 of pTP. The terminal protein stimulates the template activity over 20 fold compared to protein-free templates. Neo-synthesized viral genomes are linked to two preterminal prot
   4982..5138    +  ncRNA          VA: Accession: RF00102 - VA RNA
   5201..5254    -  CDS            lacI (fragment): lac repressor; lacI; The lac repressor binds to the lac operator to inhibit transcription in E. coli. This inhibition can be relieved by adding lactose or isopropyl-β-D-thiogalactopyranoside (IPTG).
   5437..525     -  rep_origin     ori (across the origin): high-copy-number ColE1/pMB1/pBR322/pUC origin of replication
