[The description below was written by a language model from this plasmid's Addgene catalogue record and pLannotate feature annotations shown in this document.]
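Description:
An HA CAAX pMT2 is a mammalian expression plasmid built on the pMT2 backbone that expresses a membrane-anchored fragment of the rat Cav2.1 (Cacna1a, α1A) voltage-gated calcium channel subunit. It is propagated in E. coli as a high-copy plasmid through a ColE1/pUC-type origin and selected with ampicillin via the β-lactamase gene. The short rop, bom, lacZα and lacI fragments flagged in the annotation are remnants of the pBR322-derived backbone.

The insert encodes the cytoplasmic N-terminus of Cav2.1 (amino acids 1–100, matching the 300-nt Cacna1a segment in the feature table), followed by a short H-Ras fragment corresponding to its last ten residues. This fragment supplies the CAAX motif, which directs lipid modification and so tethers the protein to the membrane. The record also lists an HA epitope tag. It is not separately annotated, though a small gap between the Cacna1a and H-Ras segments could accommodate it.

Expression uses the composite pMT2 promoter (Ad MLP/TPL/SV40): an SV40 enhancer/early promoter region sits upstream of adenovirus sequence that the software labels as antisense polymerase fragments, presumably the major late promoter and tripartite leader, and this is followed by a chimeric intron. Downstream of the insert lie a mouse DHFR coding sequence, an SV40 poly(A) signal and an adenoviral VA RNA gene, which in this vector family enhances translation of the plasmid-derived message.

The associated study concerns the role of the N-terminus in dominant-negative suppression of CaV2 channels and its relevance to episodic ataxia type 2. This suggests the construct is used to test the effect of a membrane-tethered N-terminal fragment in transfected cells.
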