Addgene plasmid #206116: An HA CAAX pMT2
Purpose: expression of Cav2.1 N-terminus (amino acids 1-100) with a C-terminal CAAX (last 10aa of H.Ras) motif and a HA tag
Depositing lab: Annette Dolphin. Depositing organization: University College London. Publication: N terminus is key to the dominant negative suppression of Ca(V)2 calcium channels: implications for episodic ataxia type 2. Page KM, Heblich F, Margas W, Pratt WS, Nieto-Rostro M, Chaggar K, Sandhu K, Davies A, Dolphin AC. J Biol Chem. 2010 Jan 8;285(2):835-44. doi: 10.1074/jbc.M109.065045. Epub 2009 Nov 10. PubMed 19903821.
Backbone
  Vector backbone: pMT2
  Backbone manufacturer: Genetics Institute Inc
  Backbone size w/o insert (bp): 5163
  Vector type: Mammalian Expression
Growth in bacteria
  Bacterial resistance: Ampicillin, 100 μg/mL
  Growth temperature: 37°C
  Growth strain: DH5alpha
  Copy number: High Copy
Gene/Insert
  Gene/Insert name: cacna1a (alt name: Cav2.1 alpha1A)
  Species: R. norvegicus (rat)
  Entrez Gene: Cacna1a (a.k.a. BccA1, Cav2.1, rbA-1)
  Promoter: Ad MLP/TPL/SV40
  Cloning method: Restriction Enzyme; 5′ cloning site unknown (unknown if destroyed)
  Sequencing primers: 5′ AGCTTGAGGTGTGGCAGGCTT; 3′ GGTCGAACCATGATGGCAGC
Resource information
  A portion of this plasmid was derived from a plasmid made by: Terry P. Snutch
Terms and licenses: Academic/Nonprofit Terms; Industry Terms: Not Available to Industry
How to cite: An HA CAAX pMT2 was a gift from Annette Dolphin (Addgene plasmid # 206116 ; http://n2t.net/addgene:206116 ; RRID:Addgene_206116)
